>Addgene plasmid #57611 | tdEos-ER-5 | depositor partial sequence | sequence record 88763 | insert sequence
GACGGTCAGATCCGCTAGCGCCACCATGCTGCTATCCGTGCCGTTGCTGCTCGGCCTCCTCGGCCTGGCC
GTCGCCGCACCGGTCGCCACCATGAGTGCGATTAAGCCAGACATGAAGATCAACCTCCGTATGGAAGGCA
ACGTAAACGGGCACCACTTTGTGATCGACGGAGATGGTACAGGCAAGCCTTTTGAGGGAAAACAGAGTAT
GGATCTTGAAGTCAAAGAGGGCGGACCTCTGCCTTTTGCCTTTGATATCCTGACCACTGCATTCCATTAC
GGCAACAGGGTATTCGCCGAATATCCAGACCACATACAAGACTATTTTAAGCAGTCGTTTCCTAAGGGGT
ATTCGTGGGAACGAAGCTTGACTTTCGAAGACGGGGGCATTTGCATTGCCAGAAACGACATAACAATGGA
AGGGGACACTTTCTATAATAAAGTTCGATTTCACGGTGTAAACTTTCCCGCCAATGGTCCAGTTATGCAG
AAGAAGACGCTGAAATGGGAGCCCTCCACTGAGAAAATGTATGTGCGTGATGGAGTGCTGACTGGTGATA
TTCGCATGGCTTTGTTGCTTGAAGGAAATGCCCATTACCGATGTGACTTCAGAACTACTTACAAAGCTAA
GGAGAAGGGTGTCAAGTTACCAGGCTACCACTTTGTGGACCACTGCATTGAGATTTTAAGCCATGACAAA
GATTACAACAAGGTTAAGCTGTATGAGCATGCTGTTGCTCATTCTGGATTGCCTGACAATGCCAGACGAT
CCGGTAGCGGTCACGGTACTGGTTCTACTGGTTCTGGTTCTTCTGAGAGTGCGATTAAGCCAGACATGAA
GATCAACCTCCGTATGGAAGGCAACGTAAACGGGCACCACTTTGTGATCGACGGAGATGGTACAGGCAAG
CCTTTTGAGGGAAAACAGAGTATGGATCTTGAAGTCAAAGAGGGCGGACCTCTGCCTTTTGCCTTTGATA
TCCTGACCACTGCATTCCATTACGGCAACAGGGTATTCGCCGAATATCCAGACCACATACAAGACTATTT
TAAGCAGTCGTTTCCTAAGGGGTATTCGTGGGAACGAAGCTTGACTTTCGAAGACGGGGGCATTTGCATT
GCCAGAAACGACATAACAATGGAAGGGGACACTTTCTATAATAAAGTTCGATTTCACGGTGTAAACTTTC
CCGCCAATGGTCCAGTTATGCAGAAGAAGACGCTGAAATGGGAGCCCTCCACTGAGAAAATGTATGTGCG
TGATGGAGTGCTGACTGGTGATATTCGCATGGCTTTGTTGCTTGAAGGAAATGCCCATTACCGATGTGAC
TTCAGAACTACTTACAAAGCTAAGGAGAAGGGTGTCAAGTTACCAGGCTACCACTTTGTGGACCACTGCA
TTGAGATTTTAAGCCATGACAAAGATTACAACAAGGTTAAGCTGTATGAGCATGCTGTTGCTCATTCTGG
ATTGCCTGACAATGCCAGACGATCCGGAAAGGACGAGCTGTAAGAATTCTGCAGTCGACGGTACCGCGGG
CCCGGGATCCACCGGATCTAGA
