>Addgene plasmid #57611 | tdEos-ER-5 | addgene partial sequence | sequence record 116859 | CMV-F 5'-CGCAAATGGGCGGTAGGCGTG-3'
CGNGGGCATTAGCGAGCTGGTTNGTGACCGTCAGATCCGCTAGCGCCACCATGCTGCTATCCGTGCCGTT
GCTGCTCGGCCTCCTCGGCCTGGCCGTCGCCGCACCGGTCGCCACCATGAGTGCGATTAAGCCAGACATG
AAGATCAACCTCCGTATGGAAGGCAACGTAAACGGGCACCACTTTGTGATCGACGGAGATGGTACAGGCA
AGCCTTTTGAGGGAAAACAGAGTATGGATCTTGAAGTCAAAGAGGGCGGACCTCTGCCTTTTGCCTTTGA
TATCCTGACCACTGCATTCCATTACGGCAACAGGGTATTCGCCGAATATCCAGACCACATACAAGACTAT
TTTAAGCAGTCGTTTCCTAAGGGGTATTCGTGGGAACGAAGCTTGACTTTCGAAGACGGGGGCATTTGCA
TTGCCAGAAACGACATAACAATGGAAGGGGACACTTTCTATAATAAAGTTCGATTTCACGGTGTAAACTT
TCCCGCCAATGGTCCAGTTATGCAGAAGAAGACGCTGAAATGGGAGCCCTCCACTGAGAAAATGTATGTG
CGTGATGGAGTGCTGACTGGTGATATTCGCATGGCTTTGTTGCTTGAAGGAAATGCCCATTACCGATGTG
ACTTCAGAACTACTTACAAAGCTAAGGAGAAGGGTGTCAAGTTACCAGGCTACCACTTTGTGGACCACTG
CATTGAGATTTTAAGCCATGACAAAGATTACAACAAGGTTAAGCTGTATGAGCATGCTGTTGCTCATTCT
GGATTGCCTGACAATGCCAGACGATCCGGTAGCGGTCACGGTACTGGTTCTACTGGTTCTGGTTCTTCTG
AGAGTGCGATTAAGCCAGACATGAAGATCAACCTCCGTATGGAAGGCAACGTAAACGGGCACCACTTTGT
GATCGACGGAGATGGTACAGGCAAGCCTTTTGAGGGAAAACAGAGTATGGATCTTGAAGTCAAAGAGGGC
GGACCTCTGCCTTTTGCCTTTGATATCCTGACCACTGCATTCCATTACGGNCAACAGGGTATTCNCCNAA
AATN
