[The description below was written by a language model from this plasmid's Addgene catalogue record.]
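Description:
tdEos-ER-5 is a mammalian expression plasmid built on a tdEos fluorescent-protein backbone (about 4.75 kb without the insert) and designed to label the endoplasmic reticulum. It is propagated as a high-copy plasmid in E. coli under kanamycin selection. It also carries a neomycin resistance marker, so transfected mammalian cells can be selected with G418. The record does not list the origins of replication or give a feature map, and the cloning method is recorded as unknown.

The payload is an ER-targeting sequence taken from human calreticulin (CALR), described in the record as the ER signal peptide, fused to tdEos and expressed from the CMV promoter. The 3′ sequencing primer named in the record implies an SV40 polyadenylation signal downstream of the cassette. A signal peptide of this type directs the nascent fusion protein into the ER lumen. The record does not say whether a separate ER retention motif is present, nor does it specify the position of tdEos relative to the targeting sequence or explain the "5" in the name.

tdEos is a tandem-dimer form of the photoconvertible protein Eos. The two spectral pairs listed correspond to its two states: a green form (excitation 505 nm, emission 516 nm) and a red form (excitation 569 nm, emission 581 nm). Eos-family proteins generally convert from green to red on illumination with violet or near-UV light.

The stated purpose is ER localization. A photoconvertible ER marker of this kind is typically used for live-cell imaging of ER morphology, for optical highlighting and tracking of a converted subpopulation, and for localization-based super-resolution microscopy.
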