Addgene plasmid #57611: tdEos-ER-5
Purpose: Localization: Endoplasmic Reticulum, Excitation: 505 / 569, Emission: 516 / 581
Depositing lab: Michael Davidson. Depositing organization: Florida State University, Tallahassee.
Backbone
  Vector backbone: tdEos
  Backbone size w/o insert (bp): 4750
  Vector type: Mammalian Expression
  Selectable markers: Neomycin (select with G418)
Growth in bacteria
  Bacterial resistance: Kanamycin, 50 μg/mL
  Growth temperature: 37°C
  Growth strain: DH5alpha
  Copy number: High Copy
Gene/Insert
  Gene/Insert name: ER (alt name: NM_004343.3)
  Species: H. sapiens (human)
  Mutation: ER Signal Peptide
  Entrez Gene: CALR (a.k.a. CALR1, CRT, HEL-S-99n, RO, SSA, cC1qR)
  Promoter: CMV
  Tag / fusion protein: tdEos
  Cloning method: Unknown
  Sequencing primers: 5′ CMV-F; 3′ SV40pA-R
Terms and licenses: Academic/Nonprofit Terms; Industry Terms
Depositor comments: . Excitation = 505 / 569; Emission = 516 / 581
How to cite: tdEos-ER-5 was a gift from Michael Davidson (Addgene plasmid # 57611 ; http://n2t.net/addgene:57611 ; RRID:Addgene_57611)
